Addgene plasmid #239104: P521_VSX2_p2A-h2b_mRuby3
Purpose: Used in CRISPR gene editing to Insert a p2A-h2b_mRuby3 sequence before the stop codon of the endogenous human VSX2 gene
Depositing lab: Karl Wahlin. Depositing organization: University of California, San Diego (UCSD). Publication: Chromatin Accessibility and Transcriptional Differences in Human Stem Cell-Derived Early-Stage Retinal Organoids. Jones MK, Agarwal D, Mazo KW, Chopra M, Jurlina SL, Dash N, Xu Q, Ogata AR, Chow M, Hill AD, Kambli NK, Xu G, Sasik R, Birmingham A, Fisch KM, Weinreb RN, Enke RA, Skowronska-Krawczyk D, Wahlin KJ. Cells. 2022 Oct 28;11(21):3412. doi: 10.3390/cells11213412. PubMed 36359808.
Backbone
  Vector backbone: pUC19
  Total vector size (bp): 5091
  Modifications to backbone: A p2A-h2b-mRuby3 sequence was added in-frame before the stop codon of the endogenous VSX2 gene by Gibson assembly. This plasmid also has a human U6 promoter with a VSX2 targeting guide RNA and scaffold for Cas9 targeting.
  Vector type: Mammalian Expression, CRISPR
Growth in bacteria
  Bacterial resistance: Ampicillin, 100 μg/mL
  Growth temperature: 37°C
  Growth strain: NEB Stable
  Copy number: High Copy
Gene/Insert
  Gene/Insert name: VSX2 (alt name: CHX10)
  Species: H. sapiens (human)
  Insert size (bp): 5091
  Entrez Gene: VSX2 (a.k.a. CHX10, HOX10, MCOP2, MCOPCB3, RET1)
  Promoter: Endogenous VSX2 promoter
  Tag / fusion protein: -p2A-h2b-mRuby3 (C terminal on insert)
  Cloning method: Gibson Cloning
  Sequencing primers: 5′ GAGTAGTGCGCGAGCAAAAT; 3′ GCCTAGGCGGTATCTTCACA
Terms and licenses: Academic/Nonprofit Terms; Industry Terms: Not Available to Industry
How to cite: P521_VSX2_p2A-h2b_mRuby3 was a gift from Karl Wahlin (Addgene plasmid # 239104 ; http://n2t.net/addgene:239104 ; RRID:Addgene_239104)
