[The description below was written by a language model from this plasmid's Addgene catalogue record and pLannotate feature annotations shown in this document.]
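Description:
P521_VSX2_p2A-h2b_mRuby3 is a 5,091 bp CRISPR knock-in donor plasmid built on a pUC19 backbone and assembled by Gibson cloning. It is designed to place a P2A-H2B-mRuby3 reporter cassette in-frame immediately before the stop codon of the endogenous human VSX2 (CHX10) gene. It is maintained in bacteria at high copy through the ColE1/pUC origin and selected with ampicillin via the β-lactamase gene and its native promoter; a fragment of the pBR322 bom region is also annotated.

The payload begins with a fragment of the VSX2 coding sequence, which spans the plasmid numbering origin and evidently serves as the upstream homology region. It is followed by the P2A sequence described in the record (not separately annotated in the feature table), a human histone H2B fragment and the red fluorescent protein mRuby3. The unannotated stretch downstream of mRuby3 presumably contains the second homology arm, although the record does not state this explicitly. The cassette carries no promoter of its own. After homology-directed repair, expression is driven by the endogenous VSX2 promoter, and the 2A peptide separates VSX2 from the H2B-mRuby3 fusion, so VSX2-expressing cells acquire a nuclear, chromatin-bound red signal.

The same plasmid carries a human U6 (RNA polymerase III) promoter driving a VSX2-targeting guide fused to the S. pyogenes Cas9 gRNA scaffold, so donor and guide are delivered together. No Cas9 gene is annotated, so the nuclease must be supplied separately. A φC31 attB site lies just upstream of the VSX2 fragment and a partial attP site just after the gRNA scaffold, but the record does not explain their purpose. Because VSX2 regulates specification of the sensory retina, the resulting reporter line suits tracking retinal progenitors, as in the associated work on human stem cell-derived retinal organoids.
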