Features (pLannotate 1.2.2; 11 found; start..end, strand, type, name):
    170..546     +  CDS            H2B (fragment): human histone H2B; HIST1H2BB
    563..1270    +  CDS            mRuby3: mRuby3 is a basic (constitutively fluorescent) red fluorescent protein published in 2016, derived from Entacmaea quadricolor. It has low acid sensitivity.
   1945..2185    +  promoter       U6 promoter: RNA polymerase III promoter for human U6 snRNA
   2214..2289    +  misc_RNA       gRNA scaffold: guide RNA scaffold for the Streptococcus pyogenes CRISPR/Cas9 system
   2307..2344    +  protein_bind   phage φC31 attP (fragment): attachment site of phage φC31 phage φC31 integrase
   2561..3149    -  rep_origin     ori: high-copy-number ColE1/pMB1/pBR322/pUC origin of replication
   3320..4180    -  CDS            AmpR: β-lactamase; bla; confers resistance to ampicillin, carbenicillin, and related antibiotics
   4181..4285    -  promoter       AmpR promoter: bla
   4344..4396    -  misc_feature   bom (fragment): basis of mobility region from pBR322
   4549..4581    +  protein_bind   attB: minimal attB site for the φC31 integrase (Groth et al., 2000) phage φC31 integrase
   4868..103     +  CDS            VSX2 (fragment) (across the origin): VSX2_HUMAN - Also known as CHX10, HOX10. Experimental evidence at protein level: Swiss-Prot protein existence level 1. Acts as a transcriptional regulator through binding to DNA at the consensus sequence 5'-[TC]TAATT[AG][AG]-3' upstream of gene promoters (PubMed:27301076). Plays a significant role in the specification and morphogenesis of the sensory retina (By similarity). Mediates differentiation of V2a interneurons by repression of motor neuron gene transcription, via competitively binding to response elements that are activated by the ISL1-LHX3 complex, such as VSX1 (PubMed:17919464, PubMe
>Addgene plasmid #239104 | P521_VSX2_p2A-h2b_mRuby3 | addgene full sequence | sequence record 474418 | Addgene NGS Result
GGACAGCCTGGCCCGGAGTACCGAGAAGCCAGAGGAGGAGGAGGCCATGGATGAAGACAGGCCGGCGGAG
AGGCTCAGTCCACCGCAGCTGGAGGACATGGCTGGAAGTGGAGCTACTAACTTCAGCCTACTTAAGCAGG
CTGGAGACGTGGAGGAGAACCCTGGACCCATGCCTGAACCCTCTAGTTCTGCTCCAGCCCCTAAAAAGGG
TTCTAAGAAGGCTATCACTAAGGCGCAGAAGAAGGATGGTAAGAAGCGTAAGCGCAGCCGCAAGGAGAGC
TATTCTATCTATGTGTACAAGGTTCTGAAGCAGGTCCACCCCGACACCGGCATCTCATCCAAGGCCATGG
GGATCATGAACTCCTTCGTCAACGACATCTTCGAGCGCATCGCGGGCGAGGCTTCTCGCCTGGCTCACTA
CAATAAGCGCTCGACCATCACCTCCAGGGAGATTCAGACGGCTGTGCGCCTGCTGCTGCCTGGGGAGCTG
GCTAAGCATGCTGTGTCCGAGGGCACTAAGGCAGTTACCAAGTACACTAGCTCTAAGGATCCACCGGTCG
CCGTGTCTAAGGGCGAAGAGCTGATCAAGGAAAATATGCGTATGAAGGTGGTCATGGAAGGTTCGGTCAA
CGGCCACCAATTCAAATGCACAGGTGAAGGAGAAGGCAGACCGTACGAGGGAGTGCAAACCATGAGGATC
AAAGTCATCGAGGGAGGACCCCTGCCATTTGCCTTTGACATTCTTGCCACGTCGTTCATGTATGGCAGCC
GTACCTTTATCAAGTACCCGGCCGACATCCCTGATTTCTTTAAACAGTCCTTTCCTGAGGGTTTTACTTG
GGAAAGAGTTACGAGATACGAAGATGGTGGAGTCGTCACCGTCACGCAGGACACCAGCCTTGAGGATGGC
GAGCTCGTCTACAACGTCAAGGTCAGAGGGGTAAACTTTCCCTCCAATGGTCCCGTGATGCAGAAGAAGA
CCAAGGGTTGGGAGCCTAATACAGAGATGATGTATCCAGCAGATGGTGGTCTGAGAGGATACACTGACAT
CGCACTGAAAGTTGATGGTGGTGGCCATCTGCACTGCAACTTCGTGACAACTTACAGGTCAAAAAAGACC
GTCGGGAACATCAAGATGCCCGGTGTCCATGCCGTTGATCACCGCCTGGAAAGGATCGAGGAGAGTGACA
ATGAAACCTACGTAGTGCAAAGAGAAGTGGCAGTTGCCAAATACAGCAACCTTGGTGGTGGCATGGACGA
GCTGTACAAGTAAGTCAAGGCGCGCTCAGATGCCGGAGCCCCAAGACTCTGCTCTCCTCGGGCCCTGTGG
TGCTGGGAGATGCTCTCTGAGGCAAGGCCCAGACCTGGCCTCTGCCATCCTCCCTGTTCCCCACAGGTCC
TCCATCACCCCTGGTGGCTGCAGGCACCGCTGGGTTCTGACTCTGGACCATGCTGAGACATCCCTCATCT
AGTCTTGACCTCTCCAGCATCCCAGCCTCAGAAGCCTTCTTGCTGCCCACAACGTCCCCTCAATCCCCTT
CTCTCAATCCCTTTGCAACGCTCACTGGTTTTGGCCACCCCTTGCTCTCTGTTCTCTTGCTTTAAAGAGT
CCTCCTTCCCAGCTCTACATTCTGCTCTGCCCATGCCTAAAGCCCATTGCTGCAAATGCATTGTGAATTG
CCTGCCATGGCTGTGACACAGACGGAGGACTGGAACTGCAACTCCAGCGTCCTCAGCACCCCACTCCTCA
GTAAAAGTCTTCTCCCAACTCAGCCTGTTCCTTCCTGCAGACCTGGCTGGGCCTGGGCTTCCACAGTGTG
AAGACACTGTGCAGGCCCATTTGGTACCAAGCTTTGCGCGGATGTATGTGTGTGCGTGTACGTGTGTATG
TGAAGATACCGCCTAGGCGCCTAGGGAATTCGCGGCCGCCTTTTGCTCACATGTGAGGGCCTATTTCCCA
TGATTCCTTCATATTTGCATATACGATACAAGGCTGTTAGAGAGATAATTGGAATTAATTTGACTGTAAA
CACAAAGATATTAGTACAAAATACGTGACGTAGAAAGTAATAATTTCTTGGGTAGTTTGCAGTTTTAAAA
TTATGTTTTAAAATGGACTATCATATGCTTACCGTAACTTGAAAGTATTTCGATTTCTTGGCTTTATATA
TCTTGTGGAAAGGACGAAACACCGGAGGACATGGCTTAGGTCAGTTTTAGAGCTAGAAATAGCAAGTTAA
AATAAGGCTAGTCCGTTATCAACTTGAAAAAGTGGCACCGAGTCGGTGCTTTTTTGGCGGCCGCGACCCC
AACTGGGGTAACCTTTGAGTTCTCTCAGTTGGGGTCCATAGGGATAACAGGGTAATTTGATATCGCGCTC
TTCCGCTTCCTCGCTCACTGACTCGCTGCGCTCGGTCGTTCGGCTGCGGCGAGCGGTATCAGCTCACTCA
AAGGCGGTAATACGGTTATCCACAGAATCAGGGGATAACGCAGGAAAGAACATGTGAGCAAAAGGCCAGC
AAAAGGCCAGGAACCGTAAAAAGGCCGCGTTGCTGGCGTTTTTCCATAGGCTCCGCCCCCCTGACGAGCA
TCACAAAAATCGACGCTCAAGTCAGAGGTGGCGAAACCCGACAGGACTATAAAGATACCAGGCGTTTCCC
CCTGGAAGCTCCCTCGTGCGCTCTCCTGTTCCGACCCTGCCGCTTACCGGATACCTGTCCGCCTTTCTCC
CTTCGGGAAGCGTGGCGCTTTCTCATAGCTCACGCTGTAGGTATCTCAGTTCGGTGTAGGTCGTTCGCTC
CAAGCTGGGCTGTGTGCACGAACCCCCCGTTCAGCCCGACCGCTGCGCCTTATCCGGTAACTATCGTCTT
GAGTCCAACCCGGTAAGACACGACTTATCGCCACTGGCAGCAGCCACTGGTAACAGGATTAGCAGAGCGA
GGTATGTAGGCGGTGCTACAGAGTTCTTGAAGTGGTGGCCTAACTACGGCTACACTAGAAGAACAGTATT
TGGTATCTGCGCTCTGCTGAAGCCAGTTACCTTCGGAAAAAGAGTTGGTAGCTCTTGATCCGGCAAACAA
ACCACCGCTGGTAGCGGTGGTTTTTTTGTTTGCAAGCAGCAGATTACGCGCAGAAAAAAAGGATCTCAAG
AAGATCCTTTGATCTTTTCTACGGGGTCTGACGCTCAGTGGAACGAAAACTCACGTTAAGGGATTTTGGT
CATGAGATTATCAAAAAGGATCTTCACCTAGATCCTTTTAAATTAAAAATGAAGTTTTAAATCAATCTAA
AGTATATATGAGTAAACTTGGTCTGACAGTTACCAATGCTTAATCAGTGAGGCACCTATCTCAGCGATCT
GTCTATTTCGTTCATCCATAGTTGCCTGACTCCCCGTCGTGTAGATAACTACGATACGGGAGGGCTTACC
ATCTGGCCCCAGTGCTGCAATGATACCGCGAGACCCACGCTCACCGGCTCCAGATTTATCAGCAATAAAC
CAGCCAGCCGGAAGGGCCGAGCGCAGAAGTGGTCCTGCAACTTTATCCGCCTCCATCCAGTCTATTAATT
GTTGCCGGGAAGCTAGAGTAAGTAGTTCGCCAGTTAATAGTTTGCGCAACGTTGTTGCCATTGCTACAGG
CATCGTGGTGTCACGCTCGTCGTTTGGTATGGCTTCATTCAGCTCCGGTTCCCAACGATCAAGGCGAGTT
ACATGATCCCCCATGTTGTGCAAAAAAGCGGTTAGCTCCTTCGGTCCTCCGATCGTTGTCAGAAGTAAGT
TGGCCGCAGTGTTATCACTCATGGTTATGGCAGCACTGCATAATTCTCTTACTGTCATGCCATCCGTAAG
ATGCTTTTCTGTGACTGGTGAGTACTCAACCAAGTCATTCTGAGAATAGTGTATGCGGCGACCGAGTTGC
TCTTGCCCGGCGTCAATACGGGATAATACCGCGCCACATAGCAGAACTTTAAAAGTGCTCATCATTGGAA
AACGTTCTTCGGGGCGAAAACTCTCAAGGATCTTACCGCTGTTGAGATCCAGTTCGATGTAACCCACTCG
TGCACCCAACTGATCTTCAGCATCTTTTACTTTCACCAGCGTTTCTGGGTGAGCAAAAACAGGAAGGCAA
AATGCCGCAAAAAAGGGAATAAGGGCGACACGGAAATGTTGAATACTCATACTCTTCCTTTTTCAATATT
ATTGAAGCATTTATCAGGGTTATTGTCTCATGAGCGGATACATATTTGAATGTATTTAGAAAAATAAACA
AATAGGGGTTCCGCGCACATTTCCCCGAAAAGTGCCACCTGACGTCGACGGATCGGGAGATCTCCCGATC
CCCTATGGTGCACTCTCAGTACAATCTGCTCTGATGCCGCATAGTTAAGCCAGTATCTGCTCCCTGCTTG
TGTGTTGGAGGTCGCTGAGTAGTGCGCGAGCAAAATTTAAGCTACAACAAGGCAAGGCTTGACCGACAAT
TGCATGAAGAATCTGCTTAGGGTTAGGCGTTTTGCGCTGCTTCGTAGGGATAACAGGGTAATTCATGGGT
GCCAGGGCGTGCCCTTGGGCTCCCCGGGCGCTTCGATGTACGGGCCAGATATAGCATGTGCTGTGGCCTG
GAAGGGACAGAACAGGCCACCCGAGGCCCAGGTGCCCAGGGCTTTGGCAGGGGGAGGTCCTCCACAGGGC
TGGCGACCCATCTCCCCATTCCCTGACCCTGGTCCAGCCCTGGGACTTGTGTGACTGCGGTGTGGGGAGT
AAGGCTTTCTGCTCGTCCTTAATTCTGGCCTCTCTCTATCTTTGCCGTTTTCAGTTCAAGATGGCTTTCC
CAGGCGCTTTTCTAAACCCGAATACCAACAATTCTTTCTAGGGATGCACAAAAAGTCGCTGGAGGCAGCA
GCCGAGTCGGGGAGGAAGCCCGAGGGGGAACGCCAGGCCCTGCCCAAGCTCGACAAGATGGAGCAGGACG
AGCGGGGCCCCGACGCTCAGGCGGCCATCTCCCAGGAGGAACTGAGGGAGAACAGCATTGCGGTGCTCCG
GGCCAAAGCTCAGGAGCACAGCACCAAAGTGCTGGGGACTGTGTCTGGGCC
